Addgene plasmid #38840: HIBADH
Purpose: Bacterial expression for structure determination; may not be full ORF
Depositing lab: Nicola Burgess-Brown. Depositing organization: University of Oxford.
Backbone
  Vector backbone: pNIC28-Bsa4
  Backbone manufacturer: SGC
  Vector type: Bacterial Expression
Growth in bacteria
  Bacterial resistance: Kanamycin, 50 μg/mL
  Growth temperature: 37°C
  Growth strain: Mach1
  Copy number: Low Copy
Gene/Insert
  Gene/Insert name: HIBADH (alt names: 3-hydroxyisobutyrate dehydrogenase; PDB:2GF2)
  Species: H. sapiens (human)
  Insert size (bp): 985
  Entrez Gene: Hibadh
  Tag / fusion protein: His Tev (N terminal on insert)
  Cloning method: Ligation Independent Cloning
  Sequencing primers: 5′ T7; 3′ T7-term
Terms and licenses: Academic/Nonprofit Terms; Industry Terms: Not Available to Industry
How to cite: HIBADH was a gift from Nicola Burgess-Brown (Addgene plasmid # 38840 ; http://n2t.net/addgene:38840 ; RRID:Addgene_38840)
