[The description below was written by a language model from this plasmid's Addgene catalogue record.]
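Description:
HIBADH is a bacterial expression plasmid built on the pNIC28-Bsa4 backbone from the SGC, carrying a human 3-hydroxyisobutyrate dehydrogenase (HIBADH) coding fragment of about 985 bp. It is maintained in E. coli as a low-copy plasmid under kanamycin selection, with Mach1 listed as the propagation strain. The record does not include a feature table, so the origin of replication and the exact regulatory elements are not itemised. The listed sequencing primers (T7 forward and T7 terminator reverse) indicate that the insert sits between T7 promoter and terminator regions. This arrangement is typical of vectors used for T7 RNA polymerase-driven expression in suitable E. coli hosts.

The insert was introduced by ligation-independent cloning and is fused at its N terminus to a His tag followed by a TEV protease recognition site. The histidine tag allows capture of the recombinant protein by immobilised metal affinity chromatography. TEV cleavage then removes the tag to give protein close to the native sequence, a common workflow for preparing crystallisation-grade material. The stated purpose is bacterial expression for structure determination, and the entry is cross-referenced to a deposited Protein Data Bank structure of the enzyme. The record cautions that the insert may not be the full open reading frame. It may therefore be a truncated construct chosen for expression or crystallisation behaviour, so users who need full-length HIBADH should check the construct boundaries first.
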