>Addgene plasmid #38840 | HIBADH | depositor partial sequence | sequence record 48897 | HIBADH sequence 985 bps
ATGCACCATCATCATCATCATTCTTCTGGTGTAGATCTGGGTACCGAGAACCTGTACTTCCAATCCATGC
CAGTTGGATTCATTGGACTGGGCAACATGGGGAATCCAATGGCAAAAAATCTCATGAAACATGGCTATCC
ACTTATTATTTATGATGTGTTCCCTGATGCCTGCAAAGAGTTTCAAGATGCAGGTGAACAGGTAGTATCT
TCCCCAGCAGATGTTGCTGAAAAAGCTGACAGAATTATTACAATGCTGCCCACCAGTATCAATGCAATAG
AAGCTTATTCCGGAGCAAATGGGATTCTAAAAAAAGTGAAGAAGGGCTCATTATTAATAGATTCCAGCAC
TATTGATCCTGCAGTTTCAAAAGAATTGGCCAAAGAAGTTGAGAAAATGGGAGCAGTTTTCATGGATGCC
CCTGTTTCTGGTGGTGTAGGAGCTGCACGATCTGGGAACCTCACGTTTATGGTGGGAGGAGTTGAAGATG
AATTTGCTGCTGCCCAAGAGTTGCTGGGGTGCATGGGCTCCAACGTGGTGTACTGTGGAGCTGTTGGGAC
TGGGCAGGCGGCAAAGATCTGCAACAACATGCTGTTAGCTATTAGTATGATTGGAACTGCTGAAGCTATG
AATCTTGGAATCAGGTTAGGGCTTGACCCAAAACTACTGGCTAAAATCCTAAATATGAGCTCAGGACGGT
GTTGGTCAAGTGACACTTATAATCCTGTACCTGGAGTGATGGATGGCGTTCCCTCGGCTAATAACTATCA
GGGTGGATTTGGAACAACACTCATGGCTAAGGATCTGGGATTGGCACAAGACTCTGCTACCAGCACAAAG
AGCCCAATCCTTCTTGGCAGTCTGGCCCATCAGATCTACAGGATGATGTGTGCAAAGGGCTACTCAAAGA
AAGACTTCTCATCCGTGTTCCAGTTCCTACGAGAGGAGGAGACCTTCTAACAGTAAAGGTGGATACGGAT
CCGAA
