>Addgene plasmid #38840 | HIBADH | addgene partial sequence | sequence record 50334 | T7 5'-TAATACGACTCACTATAGGG-3'
GAATATTTTGTTTACTTTAAGAAGGAGATATACATATGCACCATCATCATCATCATTCTTCTGGTGTAGA
TCTGGGTACCGAGAACCTGTACTTCCAATCCATGCCAGTTGGATTCATTGGACTGGGCAACATGGGGAAT
CCAATGGCAAAAAATCTCATGAAACATGGCTATCCACTTATTATTTATGATGTGTTCCCTGATGCCTGCA
AAGAGTTTCAAGATGCAGGTGAACAGGTAGTATCTTCCCCAGCAGATGTTGCTGAAAAAGCTGACAGAAT
TATTACAATGCTGCCCACCAGTATCAATGCAATAGAAGCTTATTCCGGAGCAAATGGGATTCTAAAAAAA
GTGAAGAAGGGCTCATTATTAATAGATTCCAGCACTATTGATCCTGCAGTTTCAAAAGAATTGGCCAAAG
AAGTTGAGAAAATGGGAGCAGTTTTCATGGATGCCCCTGTTTCTGGTGGTGTAGGAGCTGCACGATCTGG
GAACCTCACGTTTATGGTGGGAGGAGTTGAAGATGAATTTGCTGCTGCCCAAGAGTTGCTGGGGTGCATG
GGCTCCAACGTGGTGTACTGTGGAGCTGTTGGGACTGGGCAGGCGGCAAAGATCTGCAACAACATGCTGT
TAGCTATTAGTATGATTGGAACTGCTGAAGCTATGAATCTTGGAATCAGGTTAGGGCTTGACCCAAAACT
ACTGGCTAAAATCCTAAATATGAGCTCAGGACGGTGTTGGTCAAGTGACACTTATAATCCTGTACCTGGA
GTGATGGATGGCGTTCCCTCGGCTAATAACTATCAGGGTGGATTTGGAACAACACTCATGGCTAAGGATC
TGGGATTGGCACAAGACTCTGCTACCAGCACAAAGAGCCCAATCCTTCTTGGCAGTCTGGCCCATCAGAT
CTACAGGATGATGTGTGCAAAGGGCTACTCAAAGAAAGACTTCTCATCCGTGTTCCAGTTCCTACGAGAG
GAGGAGACCTTCTAACAGTAAAGGTGGATACGGATCCGAA
