>Addgene plasmid #38840 | HIBADH | addgene partial sequence | sequence record 50335 | T7_term
TGGCTTGTAGCAGCCGGATCTCAGTGGTGGTGGTGGTGGTGCTCGAGTGCGGCCGCAAGCTTGTCGACGG
AGCTCGAATTCGGATCCGTATCCACCTTTACTGTTAGAAGGTCTCCTCCTCTCGTAGGAACTGGAACACG
GATGAGAAGTCTTTCTTTGAGTAGCCCTTTGCACACATCATCCTGTAGATCTGATGGGCCAGACTGCCAA
GAAGGATTGGGCTCTTTGTGCTGGTAGCAGAGTCTTGTGCCAATCCCAGATCCTTAGCCATGAGTGTTGT
TCCAAATCCACCCTGATAGTTATTAGCCGAGGGAACGCCATCCATCACTCCAGGTACAGGATTATAAGTG
TCACTTGACCAACACCGTCCTGAGCTCATATTTAGGATTTTAGCCAGTAGTTTTGGGTCAAGCCCTAACC
TGATTCCAAGATTCATAGCTTCAGCAGTTCCAATCATACTAATAGCTAACAGCATGTTGTTGCAGATCTT
TGCCGCCTGCCCAGTCCCAACAGCTCCACAGTACACCACGTTGGAGCCCATGCACCCCAGCAACTCTTGG
GCAGCAGCAAATTCATCTTCAACTCCTCCCACCATAAACGTGAGGTTCCCAGATCGTGCAGCTCCTACAC
CACCAGAAACAGGGGCATCCATGAAAACTGCTCCCATTTTCTCAACTTCTTTGGCCAATTCTTTTGAAAC
TGCAGGATCAATAGTGCTGGAATCTATTAATAATGAGCCCTTCTTCACTTTTTTTAGAATCCCATTTGCT
CCGGAATAAGCTTCTATTGCATTGATACTGGTGGGCAGCATTGTAATAATTCTGTCAGCTTTTTCAGCAA
CATCTGCTGGGGAAGATACT
